Addgene plasmid #38982: TWF2
Purpose: Bacterial expression for structure determination; may not be full ORF
Depositing lab: Nicola Burgess-Brown. Depositing organization: University of Oxford.
Backbone
  Vector backbone: pNIC28-Bsa4
  Backbone manufacturer: SGC
  Vector type: Bacterial Expression
Growth in bacteria
  Bacterial resistance: Kanamycin, 50 μg/mL
  Growth temperature: 37°C
  Growth strain: Mach1
  Copy number: Low Copy
Gene/Insert
  Gene/Insert name: TWF2 (alt names: PTK9L protein tyrosine kinase 9-like (A6-related protein); PDB:2W0I)
  Species: H. sapiens (human)
  Insert size (bp): 486
  Entrez Gene: TWF2 (a.k.a. MSTP011, A6RP, A6r, PTK9L)
  Tag / fusion protein: His Tev (N terminal on insert)
  Cloning method: Ligation Independent Cloning
  Sequencing primers: 5′ T7; 3′ T7-term
Terms and licenses: Academic/Nonprofit Terms; Industry Terms: Not Available to Industry
How to cite: TWF2 was a gift from Nicola Burgess-Brown (Addgene plasmid # 38982 ; http://n2t.net/addgene:38982 ; RRID:Addgene_38982)
