[The description below was written by a language model from this plasmid's Addgene catalogue record.]
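Description:
TWF2 is a bacterial expression plasmid built on the pNIC28-Bsa4 backbone from the Structural Genomics Consortium, designed for producing recombinant human protein in E. coli for structural studies. It is recorded as a low-copy plasmid maintained under kanamycin selection. The record does not list the origin of replication or explicitly name the promoter. However, the sequencing primers given are T7 and T7-term, which indicates that the insert sits between a T7 promoter and a T7 terminator. In that arrangement, expression would depend on a host strain that supplies T7 RNA polymerase.

The insert is a 486 bp fragment of human TWF2 (twinfilin-2, also known as PTK9L or A6-related protein), introduced by ligation-independent cloning. The depositor notes that the insert may not be the full open reading frame. Its short length fits a defined domain construct chosen for crystallisation rather than the complete protein, and the alternative names link it to a deposited Protein Data Bank structure. The coding region is fused at its N-terminus to a histidine tag followed by a TEV protease recognition site. The histidine tag allows capture by immobilised metal affinity chromatography, and TEV cleavage then removes the tag to leave near-native protein.

The stated purpose is bacterial expression for structure determination. The plasmid suits overexpression and purification of this TWF2 fragment for crystallography or for related biophysical and biochemical work. No feature table is provided, so details beyond these catalogue fields cannot be confirmed.
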