>Addgene plasmid #38982 | TWF2 | depositor partial sequence | sequence record 49040 | TWF2 sequence 486 bps
ATGCACCATCATCATCATCATTCTTCTGGTGTAGATCTGGGTACCGAGAACCTGTACTTCCAATCCATGC
CCCTGCAGCCTGAGGCCCAGCGGGCACTCCAGCAGCTCAAGCAGAAAATGGTCAACTACATCCAGATGAA
GCTGGACCTAGAGCGGGAAACCATTGAGCTGGTGCACACAGAGCCCACGGATGTGGCCCAGCTGCCCTCC
CGGGTGCCCCGAGATGCTGCCCGCTACCACTTCTTCCTCTACAAGCACACCCATGAGGGCGACCCCCTTG
AGTCTGTAGTGTTCATCTACTCCATGCCGGGGTACAAGTGCAGCATCAAGGAGCGAATGCTCTACTCCAG
CTGCAAGAGCCGCCTCCTCGACTCCGTGGAGCAGGACTTCCATCTGGAGATCGCCAAGAAAATTGAGATT
GGCGATGGGGCAGAGCTGACGGCAGAGTTCCTCTACGACGAGGTGCACTGACAGTAAAGGTGGATA
