>Addgene plasmid #38982 | TWF2 | addgene partial sequence | sequence record 51816 | T7-term
CGGATCTCAGTGGTGGTGGTGGTGGTGCTCGAGTGCGGCCGCAAGCTTGTCGACGGAGCTCGAATTCGGA
TCCGTATCCACCTTTACTGTCAGTGCACCTCGTCGTCGAGGAACTCTGCCGTCAGCTCTGCCCCATCGCC
AATCTCAATTTTCTTGGCGATCTCCAGATGGAAGTCCTGCTCCACGGAGTCGAGGAGGCGGCTCTTGCAG
CTGGAGTAGAGCATTCGCTCCTTGATGCTGCACTTGTACCCCGGCATGGAGTAGATGAACACTACAGACT
CAAGGGGGTCGCCCTCATGGGTGTGCTTGTAGAGGAAGAAGTGGTAGCGGGCAGCATCTCGGGGCACCCG
GGAGGGCAGCTGGGCCACATCCGTGGGCTCTGTGTGCACCAGCTCAATGGTTTCCCGCTCTAGGTCCAGC
TTCATCTGGATGTAGTTGACCATTTTCTGCTTGAGCTGCTGGAGTGCCCGCTGGGCCTCAGGCTGCAGGG
GCATGGATTGGAAGTACAGGTTCTCGGTACCCAGATCTACACCAGAAGAATGATGATGATGATGGTGCAT
ATGTATATCTCCTTCTTAAAGTTAAACAAAATTATTTCTAGAGGGGAATTGTTATCCGCTCACAATTCCC
CTATAGTGAGTCGTATTAATTTCGCGGGATCGAGATCTCGATCCTCTACGCCGGACGCATCGTGGCCGGC
ATCACCGGCGCCACAGGTGCGGTTGCTGGCGCCTATATCGCCGACATCACCGATGGGGAAGATCGGGCTC
GCCACTTCGGGCTCATGAGCGCTTGTTTCGGCGTGGGTATGGTGGCAGGCCCCGTGGCCGGGGGACTGTT
GGGCGCCATCTCCTTGCATGCACCATTCCTTGCG
