>Addgene plasmid #38982 | TWF2 | addgene partial sequence | sequence record 51817 | T7 5'-TAATACGACTCACTATAGGG-3'
CTCTGAAATATTTTGTTTACTTTAAGAAGGAGATATACATATGCACCATCATCATCATCATTCTTCTGGT
GTAGATCTGGGTACCGAGAACCTGTACTTCCAATCCATGCCCCTGCAGCCTGAGGCCCAGCGGGCACTCC
AGCAGCTCAAGCAGAAAATGGTCAACTACATCCAGATGAAGCTGGACCTAGAGCGGGAAACCATTGAGCT
GGTGCACACAGAGCCCACGGATGTGGCCCAGCTGCCCTCCCGGGTGCCCCGAGATGCTGCCCGCTACCAC
TTCTTCCTCTACAAGCACACCCATGAGGGCGACCCCCTTGAGTCTGTAGTGTTCATCTACTCCATGCCGG
GGTACAAGTGCAGCATCAAGGAGCGAATGCTCTACTCCAGCTGCAAGAGCCGCCTCCTCGACTCCGTGGA
GCAGGACTTCCATCTGGAGATCGCCAAGAAAATTGAGATTGGCGATGGGGCAGAGCTGACGGCAGAGTTC
CTCGACGACGAGGTGCACTGACAGTAAAGGTGGATACGGATCCGAATTCGAGCTCCGTCGACAAGCTTGC
GGCCGCACTCGAGCACCACCACCACCACCACTGAGATCCGGCTGCTAACAAAGCCCGAAAGGAAGCTGAG
TTGGCTGCTGCCACCGCTGAGCAATAACTAGCATAACCCCTTGGGGCCTCTAAACGGGTCTTGAGGGGTT
TTTTGCTGAAAGGAGGAACTATATCCGGATTGGCGAATGGG
[125 nt withheld, positions 742-866]
CGCCG
